Addgene plasmid #74164: pCDNA3-HA-HA-humanCMYC
Purpose: Mammalian expression of human cMyc
Depositing lab: Martine Roussel. Depositing organization: St. Jude Children's Research Hospital. Publication: The Interaction of Myc with Miz1 Defines Medulloblastoma Subgroup Identity. Vo BT, Wolf E, Kawauchi D, Gebhardt A, Rehg JE, Finkelstein D, Walz S, Murphy BL, Youn YH, Han YG, Eilers M, Roussel MF. Cancer Cell. 2016 Jan 11;29(1):5-16. doi: 10.1016/j.ccell.2015.12.003. PubMed 26766587.
Backbone
  Vector backbone: pcDNA3
  Backbone manufacturer: Invitrogen
  Backbone size w/o insert (bp): 5440
  Vector type: Mammalian Expression
  Selectable markers: Neomycin (select with G418)
Growth in bacteria
  Bacterial resistance: Ampicillin, 100 μg/mL
  Growth temperature: 37°C
  Growth strain: DH5alpha
  Copy number: High Copy
Gene/Insert
  Gene/Insert name: cMyc
  Species: H. sapiens (human)
  Insert size (bp): 1064
  GenBank ID: P01106.1
  Entrez Gene: MYC (a.k.a. MRTL, MYCC, bHLHe39, c-Myc)
  Promoter: CMV
  Tag / fusion protein: 2x HA (N terminal on insert)
  Cloning method: Restriction Enzyme; 5′ cloning site unknown (unknown if destroyed); 3′ cloning site unknown (unknown if destroyed)
  Sequencing primers: 5′ CMV-F; 3′ BGHrev
Terms and licenses: Academic/Nonprofit Terms; Industry Terms: Not Available to Industry
How to cite: pCDNA3-HA-HA-humanCMYC was a gift from Martine Roussel (Addgene plasmid # 74164 ; http://n2t.net/addgene:74164 ; RRID:Addgene_74164)
