[The description below was written by a language model from this plasmid's Addgene catalogue record and pLannotate feature annotations shown in this document.]
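Description:
pCDNA3-HA-HA-humanCMYC is a mammalian expression plasmid built on the Invitrogen pcDNA3 backbone and designed to express human c-Myc (MYC) carrying two N-terminal HA epitope tags. In bacteria it is maintained at high copy through a ColE1/pUC-type origin and selected with ampicillin via the β-lactamase gene and its native promoter. An f1 origin is also present, which allows single-stranded DNA production. For stable selection in mammalian cells the backbone carries a neomycin phosphotransferase gene driven by the SV40 enhancer/early promoter and terminated by an SV40 polyadenylation signal, conferring G418 resistance.

The expression cassette uses the human cytomegalovirus immediate-early enhancer and promoter for strong constitutive transcription, followed by the c-Myc coding sequence and the bovine growth hormone polyadenylation signal. T7 and SP6 phage promoters flank the insert, as is standard for pcDNA3, and can serve for in vitro transcription or as sequencing primer sites. The annotated c-Myc coding sequence spans about 1.3 kb, somewhat longer than the 1,064 bp insert size given in the catalogue. The full sequenced record is 6,815 nt. The 2x HA tag is not separately annotated in the feature table, but there is roughly 100 nt of unannotated sequence between the T7 promoter and the c-Myc ORF where it would be expected to lie. The cloning sites are recorded as unknown. Short hits to an HIV-1 LTR, ble, lacI and a lac promoter region are fragments and probably reflect backbone remnants or annotation matches rather than functional modules.

The tagged protein can be detected or immunoprecipitated with anti-HA antibodies. The plasmid was deposited in connection with work on the Myc–Miz1 interaction in medulloblastoma.
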