Features (pLannotate 1.2.2; 21 found; start..end, strand, type, name):
     28..80      -  misc_feature   bom (fragment): basis of mobility region from pBR322
    235..614     +  enhancer       CMV enhancer: human cytomegalovirus immediate early enhancer
    615..818     +  promoter       CMV promoter: human cytomegalovirus (CMV) immediate early promoter
    814..847     +  LTR            5' LTR (truncated) (fragment): truncated 5' long terminal repeat (LTR) from HIV-1
    863..881     +  promoter       T7 promoter: promoter for bacteriophage T7 RNA polymerase
    988..2307    +  CDS            c-Myc: human c-Myc proto-oncogene
   2368..2386    -  promoter       SP6 promoter: promoter for bacteriophage SP6 RNA polymerase
   2412..2636    +  polyA_signal   bGH poly(A) signal: bovine growth hormone polyadenylation signal
   2640..2661    +  promoter       SV40 promoter (fragment): SV40 enhancer and early promoter
   2682..3110    +  rep_origin     f1 ori (sequence partly withheld): f1 bacteriophage origin of replication; arrow indicates direction of (+) strand synthesis
   3124..3453    +  promoter       SV40 promoter: SV40 enhancer and early promoter
   3520..4311    +  CDS            neo: KKA2_KLEPN - Also known as kan, nptII. Experimental evidence at protein level: Swiss-Prot protein existence level 1. Resistance to kanamycin, neomycin, paromomycin, ribostamycin, butirosin and gentamicin B. From Klebsiella pneumoniae.
   4335..4493    +  CDS            ble (fragment): BLE_KLEPN - Experimental evidence at protein level: Swiss-Prot protein existence level 1. Binding protein with a strong affinity to the bleomycin family of antibiotics. Binds to CL990; an antimitotic-antibiotic compound. From Klebsiella pneumoniae.
   4488..4609    +  polyA_signal   SV40 poly(A) signal: SV40 polyadenylation signal
   4682..4698    -  protein_bind   lac operator: The lac repressor binds to the lac operator to inhibit transcription in E. coli. This inhibition can be relieved by adding lactose or isopropyl-β-D-thiogalactopyranoside (IPTG). lac repressor encoded by lacI
   4706..4736    -  promoter       lac promoter: promoter for the E. coli lac operon
   4751..4772    -  protein_bind   CAP binding site: CAP binding activates transcription in the presence of cAMP. E. coli catabolite activator protein
   4785..4877    -  CDS            lacI (fragment): lac repressor; lacI; The lac repressor binds to the lac operator to inhibit transcription in E. coli. This inhibition can be relieved by adding lactose or isopropyl-β-D-thiogalactopyranoside (IPTG).
   5060..5648    -  rep_origin     ori: high-copy-number ColE1/pMB1/pBR322/pUC origin of replication
   5819..6679    -  CDS            AmpR: β-lactamase; bla; confers resistance to ampicillin, carbenicillin, and related antibiotics
   6680..6784    -  promoter       AmpR promoter: bla
>Addgene plasmid #74164 | pCDNA3-HA-HA-humanCMYC | addgene full sequence | sequence record 334593 | Addgene NGS Result
GACGGATCGGGAGATCTCCCGATCCCCTATGGTGCACTCTCAGTACAATCTGCTCTGATGCCGCATAGTT
AAGCCAGTATCTGCTCCCTGCTTGTGTGTTGGAGGTCGCTGAGTAGTGCGCGAGCAAAATTTAAGCTACA
ACAAGGCAAGGCTTGACCGACAATTGCATGAAGAATCTGCTTAGGGTTAGGCGTTTTGCGCTGCTTCGCG
ATGTACGGGCCAGATATACGCGTTGACATTGATTATTGACTAGTTATTAATAGTAATCAATTACGGGGTC
ATTAGTTCATAGCCCATATATGGAGTTCCGCGTTACATAACTTACGGTAAATGGCCCGCCTGGCTGACCG
CCCAACGACCCCCGCCCATTGACGTCAATAATGACGTATGTTCCCATAGTAACGCCAATAGGGACTTTCC
ATTGACGTCAATGGGTGGAGTATTTACGGTAAACTGCCCACTTGGCAGTACATCAAGTGTATCATATGCC
AAGTACGCCCCCTATTGACGTCAATGACGGTAAATGGCCCGCCTGGCATTATGCCCAGTACATGACCTTA
TGGGACTTTCCTACTTGGCAGTACATCTACGTATTAGTCATCGCTATTACCATGGTGATGCGGTTTTGGC
AGTACATCAATGGGCGTGGATAGCGGTTTGACTCACGGGGATTTCCAAGTCTCCACCCCATTGACGTCAA
TGGGAGTTTGTTTTGGCACCAAAATCAACGGGACTTTCCAAAATGTCGTAACAACTCCGCCCCATTGACG
CAAATGGGCGGTAGGCGTGTACGGTGGGAGGTCTATATAAGCAGAGCTCTCTGGCTAACTAGAGAACCCA
CTGCTTACTGGCTTATCGAAATTAATACGACTCACTATAGGGAGACCCAAGCTTGGTACCGAGCTCGGAT
CTCCCACCATGTACCCTTACGACGTGCCCGACTACGCCGGGTACCCTTACGACGTGCCCGACTACGCCGG
ATCCACCATGCCCCTCAACGTTAGCTTCACCAACAGGAACTATGACCTCGACTACGACTCGGTGCAGCCG
TATTTCTACTGCGACGAGGAGGAGAACTTCTACCAGCAGCAGCAGCAGAGCGAGCTGCAGCCCCCGGCGC
CCAGCGAGGATATCTGGAAGAAATTCGAGCTGCTGCCCACCCCGCCCCTGTCCCCTAGCCGCCGCTCCGG
GCTCTGCTCGCCCTCCTACGTTGCGGTCACACCCTTCTCCCTTCGGGGAGACAACGACGGCGGTGGCGGG
AGCTTCTCCACGGCCGACCAGCTGGAGATGGTGACCGAGCTGCTGGGAGGAGACATGGTGAACCAGAGTT
TCATCTGCGACCCGGACGACGAGACCTTCATCAAAAACATCATCATCCAGGACTGTATGTGGAGCGGCTT
CTCGGCCGCCGCCAAGCTCGTCTCAGAGAAGCTGGCCTCCTACCAGGCTGCGCGCAAAGACAGCGGCAGC
CCGAACCCCGCCCGCGGCCACAGCGTCTGCTCCACCTCCAGCTTGTACCTGCAGGATCTGAGCGCCGCCG
CCTCAGAGTGCATCGACCCCTCGGTGGTCTTCCCCTACCCTCTCAACGACAGCAGCTCGCCCAAGTCCTG
CGCCTCGCAAGACTCCAGCGCCTTCTCTCCGTCCTCGGATTCTCTGCTCTCCTCGACGGAGTCCTCCCCG
CAGGGCAGCCCCGAGCCCCTGGTGCTCCATGAGGAGACACCGCCCACCACCAGCAGCGACTCTGAGGAGG
AACAAGAAGATGAGGAAGAAATCGATGTTGTTTCTGTGGAAAAGAGGCAGGCTCCTGGCAAAAGGTCAGA
GTCTGGATCACCTTCTGCTGGAGGCCACAGCAAACCTCCTCACAGCCCACTGGTCCTCAAGAGGTGCCAC
GTCTCCACACATCAGCACAACTACGCAGCGCCTCCCTCCACTCGGAAGGACTATCCTGCTGCCAAGAGGG
TCAAGTTGGACAGTGTCAGAGTCCTGAGACAGATCAGCAACAACCGAAAATGCACCAGCCCCAGGTCCTC
GGACACCGAGGAGAATGTCAAGAGGCGAACACACAACGTCTTGGAGCGCCAGAGGAGGAACGAGCTAAAA
CGGAGCTTTTTTGCCCTGCGTGACCAGATCCCGGAGTTGGAAAACAATGAAAAGGCCCCCAAGGTAGTTA
TCCTTAAAAAAGCCACAGCATACATCCTGTCCGTCCAAGCAGAGGAGCAAAAGCTCATTTCTGAAGAGGA
CTTGTTGCGGAAACGACGAGAACAGTTGAAACACAAACTTGAACAGCTACGGAACTCTTGTGCGTAAGAA
TTCTGCAGATATCCATCACACTGGCGGCCGCTCGAGCATGCATCTAGAGGGCCCTATTCTATAGTGTCAC
CTAAATGCTAGAGCTCGCTGATCAGCCTCGACTGTGCCTTCTAGTTGCCAGCCATCTGTTGTTTGCCCCT
CCCCCGTGCCTTCCTTGACCCTGGAAGGTGCCACTCCCACTGTCCTTTCCTAATAAAATGAGGAAATTGC
ATCGCATTGTCTGAGTAGGTGTCATTCTATTCTGGGGGGTGGGGTGGGGCAGGACAGCAAGGGGGAGGAT
TGGGAAGACAATAGCAGGCATGCTGGGGATGCGGTGGGCTCTATGGCTTCTGAGGCGGAAAGAACCAGCT
GGGGCTCTAGGGGGTATCCCC
[124 nt withheld, positions 2682-2805]
C
[91 nt withheld, positions 2807-2897]
A
[49 nt withheld, positions 2899-2947]
CCTTTGACGTTGGAGTCCACGTTCTTT
[37 nt withheld, positions 2975-3011]
ACCCTATCTCGGTCTATTCTTTTGATTTATAAGGGATTTTGCCGATTTCGGCCTATTGGTTAAAAAATGA
GCTGATTTAACAAAAATTTAACGCGAATTAATTCTGTGGAATGTGTGTCAGTTAGGGTGTGGAAAGTCCC
CAGGCTCCCCAGCAGGCAGAAGTATGCAAAGCATGCATCTCAATTAGTCAGCAACCAGGTGTGGAAAGTC
CCCAGGCTCCCCAGCAGGCAGAAGTATGCAAAGCATGCATCTCAATTAGTCAGCAACCATAGTCCCGCCC
CTAACTCCGCCCATCCCGCCCCTAACTCCGCCCAGTTCCGCCCATTCTCCGCCCCATGGCTGACTAATTT
TTTTTATTTATGCAGAGGCCGAGGCCGCCTCTGCCTCTGAGCTATTCCAGAAGTAGTGAGGAGGCTTTTT
TGGAGGCCTAGGCTTTTGCAAAAAGCTCCCGGGAGCTTGTATATCCATTTTCGGATCTGATCAAGAGACA
GGATGAGGATCGTTTCGCATGATTGAACAAGATGGATTGCACGCAGGTTCTCCGGCCGCTTGGGTGGAGA
GGCTATTCGGCTATGACTGGGCACAACAGACAATCGGCTGCTCTGATGCCGCCGTGTTCCGGCTGTCAGC
GCAGGGGCGCCCGGTTCTTTTTGTCAAGACCGACCTGTCCGGTGCCCTGAATGAACTGCAGGACGAGGCA
GCGCGGCTATCGTGGCTGGCCACGACGGGCGTTCCTTGCGCAGCTGTGCTCGACGTTGTCACTGAAGCGG
GAAGGGACTGGCTGCTATTGGGCGAAGTGCCGGGGCAGGATCTCCTGTCATCTCACCTTGCTCCTGCCGA
GAAAGTATCCATCATGGCTGATGCAATGCGGCGGCTGCATACGCTTGATCCGGCTACCTGCCCATTCGAC
CACCAAGCGAAACATCGCATCGAGCGAGCACGTACTCGGATGGAAGCCGGTCTTGTCGATCAGGATGATC
TGGACGAAGAGCATCAGGGGCTCGCGCCAGCCGAACTGTTCGCCAGGCTCAAGGCGCGCATGCCCGACGG
CGAGGATCTCGTCGTGACCCATGGCGATGCCTGCTTGCCGAATATCATGGTGGAAAATGGCCGCTTTTCT
GGATTCATCGACTGTGGCCGGCTGGGTGTGGCGGACCGCTATCAGGACATAGCGTTGGCTACCCGTGATA
TTGCTGAAGAGCTTGGCGGCGAATGGGCTGACCGCTTCCTCGTGCTTTACGGTATCGCCGCTCCCGATTC
GCAGCGCATCGCCTTCTATCGCCTTCTTGACGAGTTCTTCTGAGCGGGACTCTGGGGTTCGAAATGACCG
ACCAAGCGACGCCCAACCTGCCATCACGAGATTTCGATTCCACCGCCGCCTTCTATGAAAGGTTGGGCTT
CGGAATCGTTTTCCGGGACGCCGGCTGGATGATCCTCCAGCGCGGGGATCTCATGCTGGAGTTCTTCGCC
CACCCCAACTTGTTTATTGCAGCTTATAATGGTTACAAATAAAGCAATAGCATCACAAATTTCACAAATA
AAGCATTTTTTTCACTGCATTCTAGTTGTGGTTTGTCCAAACTCATCAATGTATCTTATCATGTCTGTAT
ACCGTCGACCTCTAGCTAGAGCTTGGCGTAATCATGGTCATAGCTGTTTCCTGTGTGAAATTGTTATCCG
CTCACAATTCCACACAACATACGAGCCGGAAGCATAAAGTGTAAAGCCTGGGGTGCCTAATGAGTGAGCT
AACTCACATTAATTGCGTTGCGCTCACTGCCCGCTTTCCAGTCGGGAAACCTGTCGTGCCAGCTGCATTA
ATGAATCGGCCAACGCGCGGGGAGAGGCGGTTTGCGTATTGGGCGCTCTTCCGCTTCCTCGCTCACTGAC
TCGCTGCGCTCGGTCGTTCGGCTGCGGCGAGCGGTATCAGCTCACTCAAAGGCGGTAATACGGTTATCCA
CAGAATCAGGGGATAACGCAGGAAAGAACATGTGAGCAAAAGGCCAGCAAAAGGCCAGGAACCGTAAAAA
GGCCGCGTTGCTGGCGTTTTTCCATAGGCTCCGCCCCCCTGACGAGCATCACAAAAATCGACGCTCAAGT
CAGAGGTGGCGAAACCCGACAGGACTATAAAGATACCAGGCGTTTCCCCCTGGAAGCTCCCTCGTGCGCT
CTCCTGTTCCGACCCTGCCGCTTACCGGATACCTGTCCGCCTTTCTCCCTTCGGGAAGCGTGGCGCTTTC
TCATAGCTCACGCTGTAGGTATCTCAGTTCGGTGTAGGTCGTTCGCTCCAAGCTGGGCTGTGTGCACGAA
CCCCCCGTTCAGCCCGACCGCTGCGCCTTATCCGGTAACTATCGTCTTGAGTCCAACCCGGTAAGACACG
ACTTATCGCCACTGGCAGCAGCCACTGGTAACAGGATTAGCAGAGCGAGGTATGTAGGCGGTGCTACAGA
GTTCTTGAAGTGGTGGCCTAACTACGGCTACACTAGAAGAACAGTATTTGGTATCTGCGCTCTGCTGAAG
CCAGTTACCTTCGGAAAAAGAGTTGGTAGCTCTTGATCCGGCAAACAAACCACCGCTGGTAGCGGTGGTT
TTTTTGTTTGCAAGCAGCAGATTACGCGCAGAAAAAAAGGATCTCAAGAAGATCCTTTGATCTTTTCTAC
GGGGTCTGACGCTCAGTGGAACGAAAACTCACGTTAAGGGATTTTGGTCATGAGATTATCAAAAAGGATC
TTCACCTAGATCCTTTTAAATTAAAAATGAAGTTTTAAATCAATCTAAAGTATATATGAGTAAACTTGGT
CTGACAGTTACCAATGCTTAATCAGTGAGGCACCTATCTCAGCGATCTGTCTATTTCGTTCATCCATAGT
TGCCTGACTCCCCGTCGTGTAGATAACTACGATACGGGAGGGCTTACCATCTGGCCCCAGTGCTGCAATG
ATACCGCGAGACCCACGCTCACCGGCTCCAGATTTATCAGCAATAAACCAGCCAGCCGGAAGGGCCGAGC
GCAGAAGTGGTCCTGCAACTTTATCCGCCTCCATCCAGTCTATTAATTGTTGCCGGGAAGCTAGAGTAAG
TAGTTCGCCAGTTAATAGTTTGCGCAACGTTGTTGCCATTGCTACAGGCATCGTGGTGTCACGCTCGTCG
TTTGGTATGGCTTCATTCAGCTCCGGTTCCCAACGATCAAGGCGAGTTACATGATCCCCCATGTTGTGCA
AAAAAGCGGTTAGCTCCTTCGGTCCTCCGATCGTTGTCAGAAGTAAGTTGGCCGCAGTGTTATCACTCAT
GGTTATGGCAGCACTGCATAATTCTCTTACTGTCATGCCATCCGTAAGATGCTTTTCTGTGACTGGTGAG
TACTCAACCAAGTCATTCTGAGAATAGTGTATGCGGCGACCGAGTTGCTCTTGCCCGGCGTCAATACGGG
ATAATACCGCGCCACATAGCAGAACTTTAAAAGTGCTCATCATTGGAAAACGTTCTTCGGGGCGAAAACT
CTCAAGGATCTTACCGCTGTTGAGATCCAGTTCGATGTAACCCACTCGTGCACCCAACTGATCTTCAGCA
TCTTTTACTTTCACCAGCGTTTCTGGGTGAGCAAAAACAGGAAGGCAAAATGCCGCAAAAAAGGGAATAA
GGGCGACACGGAAATGTTGAATACTCATACTCTTCCTTTTTCAATATTATTGAAGCATTTATCAGGGTTA
TTGTCTCATGAGCGGATACATATTTGAATGTATTTAGAAAAATAAACAAATAGGGGTTCCGCGCACATTT
CCCCGAAAAGTGCCACCTGACGTC
