>Addgene plasmid #74164 | pCDNA3-HA-HA-humanCMYC | depositor partial sequence | sequence record 139209 | cMyc
TTACGACGTGCCCGACTACGCCGGGTACCCTTACGACGTGCCCGACTACGCCGGATCCACCATGCCCCTC
AACGTTAGCTTCACCAACAGGAACTATGACCTCGACTACGACTCGGTGCAGCCGTATTTCTACTGCGACG
AGGAGGAGAACTTCTACCAGCAGCAGCAGCAGAGCGAGCTGCAGCCCCCGGCGCCCAGCGAGGATATCTG
GAAGAAATTCGAGCTGCTGCCCACCCCGCCCCTGTCCCCTAGCCGCCGCTCCGGGCTCTGCTCGCCCTCC
TACGTTGCGGTCACACCCTTCTCCCTTCGGGGAGACAACGACGGCGGTGGCGGGAGCTTCTCCACGGCCG
ACCAGCTGGAGATGGTGACCGAGCTGCTGGGAGGAGACATGGTGAACCAGAGTTTCATCTGCGACCCGGA
CGACGAGACCTTCATCAAAAACATCATCATCCAGGACTGTATGTGGAGCGGCTTCTCGGCCGCCGCCAAG
CTCGTCTCAGAGAAGCTGGCCTCCTACCAGGCTGCGCGCAAAGACAGCGGCAGCCCGAACCCCGCCCGCG
GCCACAGCGTCTGCTCCACCTCCAGCTTGTACCTGCAGGATCTGAGCGCCGCCGCCTCAGAGTGCATCGA
CCCCTCGGTGGTCTTCCCCTACCCTCTCAACGACAGCAGCTCGCCCAAGTCCTGCGCCTCGCAAGACTCC
AGCGCCTTCTCTCCGTCCTCGGATTCTCTGCTCTCCTCGACGGAGTCCTCCCCGCAGGGCAGCCCCGAGC
CCCTGGTGCTCCATGAGGAGACACCGCCCACCACCAGCAGCGACTCTGAGGAGGAACAAGAAGATGAGGA
AGAAATCGATGTTGTTTCTGTGGAAAAGAGGCAGGCTCCTGGCAAAAGGTCAGAGTCTGGATCACCTTCT
GCTGGAGGCCACAGCAAACCTCCTCACAGCCCACTGGTCCTCAAGAGGTGCCACGTCTCCACACATCAGC
ACAACTACGCAGCGCCTCCCTCCACTCGGAAGGACTATCCTGCTGCCAAGAGGGTCAAGTTGGACAGTGT
CAGAGTCCTGAGACAGATCAGCAACAACCGAAAATGCACCAGCCCCAGGTCCTCGGACACCGAGGAGAAT
GTCAAGAGGCGAACACACAACGTCTTGGAGCGCCAGAGGAGGAACGAGCTAAAACGGAGCTTTTTTGCCC
TGCGTGACCAGATCCCGGAGTTGGAAAACAATGAAAAGGCCCCCAAGGTAGTTATCCTTAAAAAAGCCAC
AGCATACATCCTGTCCGTCCAAGCAGAGGAGCAAAAGCTCATTTCTGAAGAGGACTTGTTGCGGAAACGA
CGAGAACAGTTGAAACACAAACTTGAACAGCTACGGAACTCTTGTGCGTAAGAATTCTGCAGATATCCAT
CACACTGGC
