>Addgene plasmid #74164 | pCDNA3-HA-HA-humanCMYC | addgene partial sequence | sequence record 141804 | CMV-F 5'-CGCAAATGGGCGGTAGGCGTG-3'
AGAACCCACTGCTTACTGGCTTATCGAAATTAATACGACTCACTATAGGGAGACCCAAGCTTGGTACCGA
GCTCGGATCTCCCACCATGTACCCTTACGACGTGCCCGACTACGCCGGGTACCCTTACGACGTGCCCGAC
TACGCCGGATCCACCATGCCCCTCAACGTTAGCTTCACCAACAGGAACTATGACCTCGACTACGACTCGG
TGCAGCCGTATTTCTACTGCGACGAGGAGGAGAACTTCTACCAGCAGCAGCAGCAGAGCGAGCTGCAGCC
CCCGGCGCCCAGCGAGGATATCTGGAAGAAATTCGAGCTGCTGCCCACCCCGCCCCTGTCCCCTAGCCGC
CGCTCCGGGCTCTGCTCGCCCTCCTACGTTGCGGTCACACCCTTCTCCCTTCGGGGAGACAACGACGGCG
GTGGCGGGAGCTTCTCCACGGCCGACCAGCTGGAGATGGTGACCGAGCTGCTGGGAGGAGACATGGTGAA
CCAGAGTTTCATCTGCGACCCGGACGACGAGACCTTCATCAAAAACATCATCATCCAGGACTGTATGTGG
AGCGGCTTCTCGGCCGCCGCCAAGCTCGTCTCAGAGAAGCTGGCCTCCTACCAGGCTGCGCGCAAAGACA
GCGGCAGCCCGAACCCCGCCCGCGGCCACAGCGTCTGCTCCACCTCCAGCTTGTACCTGCAGGATCTGAG
CGCCGCCGCCTCAGAGTGCATCGACCCCTCGGTGGTCTTCCCCTACCCTCTCAACGACAGCAGCTCGCCC
AAGTCCTGCGCCTCGCAAGACTCCAGCGCCTTCTCTCCGTCCTCGGATTCTCTGCTCTCCTCGACGGAGT
CCTCCC
