>Addgene plasmid #74164 | pCDNA3-HA-HA-humanCMYC | addgene partial sequence | sequence record 141908 | BGH-rev 5'-TAGAAGGCACAGTCGAGG-3'
TAGGGCCCTCTAGATGCATGCTCGAGCGGCCGCCAGTGTGATGGATATCTGCAGAATTCTTACGCACAAG
AGTTCCGTAGCTGTTCAAGTTTGTGTTTCAACTGTTCTCGTCGTTTCCGCAACAAGTCCTCTTCAGAAAT
GAGCTTTTGCTCCTCTGCTTGGACGGACAGGATGTATGCTGTGGCTTTTTTAAGGATAACTACCTTGGGG
GCCTTTTCATTGTTTTCCAACTCCGGGATCTGGTCACGCAGGGCAAAAAAGCTCCGTTTTAGCTCGTTCC
TCCTCTGGCGCTCCAAGACGTTGTGTGTTCGCCTCTTGACATTCTCCTCGGTGTCCGAGGACCTGGGGCT
GGTGCATTTTCGGTTGTTGCTGATCTGTCTCAGGACTCTGACACTGTCCAACTTGACCCTCTTGGCAGCA
GGATAGTCCTTCCGAGTGGAGGGAGGCGCTGCGTAGTTGTGCTGATGTGTGGAGACGTGGCACCTCTTGA
GGACCAGTGGGCTGTGAGGAGGTTTGCTGTGGCCTCCAGCAGAAGGTGATCCAGACTCTGACCTTTTGCC
AGGAGCCTGCCTCTTTTCCACAGAAACAACATCGATTTCTTCCTCATCTTCTTGTTCCTCCTCAGAGTCG
CTGCTGGTGGTGGGCGGTGTCTCCTCATGGAGCACCAGGGGCTCGGGGCTGCCCTGCGGGGAGGACTCCG
TCGAGGAGAGCAGAGAATCCGAGGACGGAGAGAAGGCGCTGGAGTCTTGCGAGGCGCAGGACTTGGGCGA
GCTGCTGTCGTTGAGAGGGTAGG
